>Addgene plasmid #75802 | TTBK1 gRNA (BRDN0001146632) | addgene full sequence | sequence record 184596 | Addgene Assembled Sequence
CCCGGGTGCAAAGATGGATAAAGTTTTAAACAGAGAGGAATCTTTGCAGCTAATGGACCTTCTAGGTCTT
GAAAGGAGTGGGAATTGGCTCCGGTGCCCGTCAGTGGGCAGAGCGCACATCGCCCACAGTCCCCGAGAAG
TTGGGGGGAGGGGTCGGCAATTGATCCGGTGCCTAGAGAAGGTGGCGCGGGGTAAACTGGGAAAGTGATG
TCGTGTACTGGCTCCGCCTTTTTCCCGAGGGTGGGGGAGAACCGTATATAAGTGCAGTAGTCGCCGTGAA
CGTTCTTTTTCGCAACGGGTTTGCCGCCAGAACACAGGTAAGTGCCGTGTGTGGTTCCCGCGGGCCTGGC
CTCTTTACGGGTTATGGCCCTTGCGTGCCTTGAATTACTTCCACCTGGCTGCAGTACGTGATTCTTGATC
CCGAGCTTCGGGTTGGAAGTGGGTGGGAGAGTTCGAGGCCTTGCGCTTAAGGAGCCCCTTCGCCTCGTGC
TTGAGTTGAGGCCTGGCCTGGGCGCTGGGGCCGCCGCGTGCGAATCTGGTGGCACCTTCGCGCCTGTCTC
GCTGCTTTCGATAAGTCTCTAGCCATTTAAAATTTTTGATGACCTGCTGCGACGCTTTTTTTCTGGCAAG
ATAGTCTTGTAAATGCGGGCCAAGATCTGCACACTGGTATTTCGGTTTTTGGGGCCGCGGGCGGCGACGG
GGCCCGTGCGTCCCAGCGCACATGTTCGGCGAGGCGGGGCCTGCGAGCGCGGCCACCGAGAATCGGACGG
GGGTAGTCTCAAGCTGGCCGGCCTGCTCTGGTGCCTGGCCTCGCGCCGCCGTGTATCGCCCCGCCCTGGG
CGGCAAGGCTGGCCCGGTCGGCACCAGTTGCGTGAGCGGAAAGATGGCCGCTTCCCGGCCCTGCTGCAGG
GAGCTCAAAATGGAGGACGCGGCGCTCGGGAGAGCGGGCGGGTGAGTCACCCACACAAAGGAAAAGGGCC
TTTCCGTCCTCAGCCGTCGCTTCATGTGACTCCACGGAGTACCGGGCGCCGTCCAGGCACCTCGATTAGT
TCTCGAGCTTTTGGAGTACGTCGTCTTTAGGTTGGGGGGAGGGGTTTTATGCGATGGAGTTTCCCCACAC
TGAGTGGGTGGAGACTGAAGTTAGGCCAGCTTGGCACTTGATGTAATTCTCCTTGGAATTTGCCCTTTTT
GAGTTTGGATCTTGGTTCATTCTCAAGCCTCAGACAGTGGTTCAAAGTTTTTTTCTTCCATTTCAGGTGT
CGTGACGTACGGCCACCATGACCGAGTACAAGCCCACGGTGCGCCTCGCCACCCGCGACGACGTCCCCAG
GGCCGTACGCACCCTCGCCGCCGCGTTCGCCGACTACCCCGCCACGCGCCACACCGTCGATCCGGACCGC
CACATCGAGCGGGTCACCGAGCTGCAAGAACTCTTCCTCACGCGCGTCGGGCTCGACATCGGCAAGGTGT
GGGTCGCGGACGACGGCGCCGCCGTGGCGGTCTGGACCACGCCGGAGAGCGTCGAAGCGGGGGCGGTGTT
CGCCGAGATCGGCCCGCGCATGGCCGAGTTGAGCGGTTCCCGGCTGGCCGCGCAGCAACAGATGGAAGGC
CTCCTGGCGCCGCACCGGCCCAAGGAGCCCGCGTGGTTCCTGGCCACCGTCGGAGTCTCGCCCGACCACC
AGGGCAAGGGTCTGGGCAGCGCCGTCGTGCTCCCCGGAGTGGAGGCGGCCGAGCGCGCCGGGGTGCCCGC
CTTCCTGGAGACCTCCGCGCCCCGCAACCTCCCCTTCTACGAGCGGCTCGGCTTCACCGTCACCGCCGAC
GTCGAGGTGCCCGAAGGACCGCGCACCTGGTGCATGACCCGCAAGCCCGGTGCCTGAACGCGTTAAGTCG
ACAATCAACCTCTGGATTACAAAATTTGTGAAAGATTGACTGGTATTCTTAACTATGTTGCTCCTTTTAC
GCTATGTGGATACGCTGCTTTAATGCCTTTGTATCATGCTATTGCTTCCCGTATGGCTTTCATTTTCTCC
TCCTTGTATAAATCCTGGTTGCTGTCTCTTTATGAGGAGTTGTGGCCCGTTGTCAGGCAACGTGGCGTGG
TGTGCACTGTGTTTGCTGACGCAACCCCCACTGGTTGGGGCATTGCCACCACCTGTCAGCTCCTTTCCGG
GACTTTCGCTTTCCCCCTCCCTATTGCCACGGCGGAACTCATCGCCGCCTGCCTTGCCCGCTGCTGGACA
GGGGCTCGGCTGTTGGGCACTGACAATTCCGTGGTGTTGTCGGGGAAATCATCGTCCTTTCCTTGGCTGC
TCGCCTGTGTTGCCACCTGGATTCTGCGCGGGACGTCCTTCTGCTACGTCCCTTCGGCCCTCAATCCAGC
GGACCTTCCTTCCCGCGGCCTGCTGCCGGCTCTGCGGCCTCTTCCGCGTCTTCGCCTTCGCCCTCAGACG
AGTCGGATCTCCCTTTGGGCCGCCTCCCCGCGTCGACTTTAAGACCAATGACTTACAAGGCAGCTGTAGA
TCTTAGCCACTTTTTAAAAGAAAAGGGGGGACTGGAAGGGCTAATTCACTCCCAACGAAGACAAGATCTG
CTTTTTGCTTGTACTGGGTCTCTCTGGTTAGACCAGATCTGAGCCTGGGAGCTCTCTGGCTAACTAGGGA
ACCCACTGCTTAAGCCTCAATAAAGCTTGCCTTGAGTGCTTCAAGTAGTGTGTGCCCGTCTGTTGTGTGA
CTCTGGTAACTAGAGATCCCTCAGACCCTTTTAGTCAGTGTGGAAAATCTCTAGCAGTACGTATAGTAGT
TCATGTCATCTTATTATTCAGTATTTATAACTTGCAAAGAAATGAATATCAGAGAGTGAGAGGAACTTGT
TTATTGCAGCTTATAATGGTTACAAATAAAGCAATAGCATCACAAATTTCACAAATAAAGCATTTTTTTC
ACTGCATTCTAGTTGTGGTTTGTCCAAACTCATCAATGTATCTTATCATGTCTGGCTCTAGCTATCCCGC
CCCTAACTCCGCCCATCCCGCCCCTAACTCCGCCCAGTTCCGCCCATTCTCCGCCCCATGGCTGACTAAT
TTTTTTTATTTATGCAGAGGCCGAGGCCGCCTCGGCCTCTGAGCTATTCCAGAAGTAGTGAGGAGGCTTT
TTTGGAGGCCTAGGGACGTACCCAATTCGCCCTATAGTGAGTCGTATTACGCGCGCTCACTGGCCGTCGT
TTTACAACGTCGTGACTGGGAAAACCCTGGCGTTACCCAACTTAATCGCCTTGCAGCACATCCCCCTTTC
GCCAGCTGGCGTAATAGCGAAGAGGCCCGCACCGATCGCCCTTCCCAACAGTTGCGCAGCCTGAATGGCG
AATGGG
[124 nt withheld, positions 3367-3490]
C
[91 nt withheld, positions 3492-3582]
A
[49 nt withheld, positions 3584-3632]
CCTTTGACGTTGGAGTCCACGTTCTTT
[37 nt withheld, positions 3660-3696]
ACCCTATCTCGGTCTATTCTTTTGATTTATAAGGGATTTTGCCGATTTCGGCCTATTGGTTAAAAAATGA
GCTGATTTAACAAAAATTTAACGCGAATTTTAACAAAATATTAACGCTTACAATTTAGGTGGCACTTTTC
GGGGAAATGTGCGCGGAACCCCTATTTGTTTATTTTTCTAAATACATTCAAATATGTATCCGCTCATGAG
ACAATAACCCTGATAAATGCTTCAATAATATTGAAAAAGGAAGAGTATGAGTATTCAACATTTCCGTGTC
GCCCTTATTCCCTTTTTTGCGGCATTTTGCCTTCCTGTTTTTGCTCACCCAGAAACGCTGGTGAAAGTAA
AAGATGCTGAAGATCAGTTGGGTGCACGAGTGGGTTACATCGAACTGGATCTCAACAGCGGTAAGATCCT
TGAGAGTTTTCGCCCCGAAGAACGTTTTCCAATGATGAGCACTTTTAAAGTTCTGCTATGTGGCGCGGTA
TTATCCCGTATTGACGCCGGGCAAGAGCAACTCGGTCGCCGCATACACTATTCTCAGAATGACTTGGTTG
AGTACTCACCAGTCACAGAAAAGCATCTTACGGATGGCATGACAGTAAGAGAATTATGCAGTGCTGCCAT
AACCATGAGTGATAACACTGCGGCCAACTTACTTCTGACAACGATCGGAGGACCGAAGGAGCTAACCGCT
TTTTTGCACAACATGGGGGATCATGTAACTCGCCTTGATCGTTGGGAACCGGAGCTGAATGAAGCCATAC
CAAACGACGAGCGTGACACCACGATGCCTGTAGCAATGGCAACAACGTTGCGCAAACTATTAACTGGCGA
ACTACTTACTCTAGCTTCCCGGCAACAATTAATAGACTGGATGGAGGCGGATAAAGTTGCAGGACCACTT
CTGCGCTCGGCCCTTCCGGCTGGCTGGTTTATTGCTGATAAATCTGGAGCCGGTGAGCGTGGGTCTCGCG
GTATCATTGCAGCACTGGGGCCAGATGGTAAGCCCTCCCGTATCGTAGTTATCTACACGACGGGGAGTCA
GGCAACTATGGATGAACGAAATAGACAGATCGCTGAGATAGGTGCCTCACTGATTAAGCATTGGTAACTG
TCAGACCAAGTTTACTCATATATACTTTAGATTGATTTAAAACTTCATTTTTAATTTAAAAGGATCTAGG
TGAAGATCCTTTTTGATAATCTCATGACCAAAATCCCTTAACGTGAGTTTTCGTTCCACTGAGCGTCAGA
CCCCGTAGAAAAGATCAAAGGATCTTCTTGAGATCCTTTTTTTCTGCGCGTAATCTGCTGCTTGCAAACA
AAAAAACCACCGCTACCAGCGGTGGTTTGTTTGCCGGATCAAGAGCTACCAACTCTTTTTCCGAAGGTAA
CTGGCTTCAGCAGAGCGCAGATACCAAATACTGTTCTTCTAGTGTAGCCGTAGTTAGGCCACCACTTCAA
GAACTCTGTAGCACCGCCTACATACCTCGCTCTGCTAATCCTGTTACCAGTGGCTGCTGCCAGTGGCGAT
AAGTCGTGTCTTACCGGGTTGGACTCAAGACGATAGTTACCGGATAAGGCGCAGCGGTCGGGCTGAACGG
GGGGTTCGTGCACACAGCCCAGCTTGGAGCGAACGACCTACACCGAACTGAGATACCTACAGCGTGAGCT
ATGAGAAAGCGCCACGCTTCCCGAAGGGAGAAAGGCGGACAGGTATCCGGTAAGCGGCAGGGTCGGAACA
GGAGAGCGCACGAGGGAGCTTCCAGGGGGAAACGCCTGGTATCTTTATAGTCCTGTCGGGTTTCGCCACC
TCTGACTTGAGCGTCGATTTTTGTGATGCTCGTCAGGGGGGCGGAGCCTATGGAAAAACGCCAGCAACGC
GGCCTTTTTACGGTTCCTGGCCTTTTGCTGGCCTTTTGCTCACATGTTCTTTCCTGCGTTATCCCCTGAT
TCTGTGGATAACCGTATTACCGCCTTTGAGTGAGCTGATACCGCTCGCCGCAGCCGAACGACCGAGCGCA
GCGAGTCAGTGAGCGAGGAAGCGGAAGAGCGCCCAATACGCAAACCGCCTCTCCCCGCGCGTTGGCCGAT
TCATTAATGCAGCTGGCACGACAGGTTTCCCGACTGGAAAGCGGGCAGTGAGCGCAACGCAATTAATGTG
AGTTAGCTCACTCATTAGGCACCCCAGGCTTTACACTTTATGCTTCCGGCTCGTATGTTGTGTGGAATTG
TGAGCGGATAACAATTTCACACAGGAAACAGCTATGACCATGATTACGCCAAGCGCGCAATTAACCCTCA
CTAAAGGGAACAAAAGCTGGAGCTGCAAGCTTAATGTAGTCTTATGCAATACTCTTGTAGTCTTGCAACA
TGGTAACGATGAGTTAGCAACATGCCTTACAAGGAGAGAAAAAGCACCGTGCATGCCGATTGGTGGAAGT
AAGGTGGTACGATCGTGCCTTATTAGGAAGGCAACAGACGGGTCTGACATGGATTGGACGAACCACTGAA
TTGCCGCATTGCAGAGATATTGTATTTAAGTGCCTAGCTCGATACATAAACGGGTCTCTCTGGTTAGACC
AGATCTGAGCCTGGGAGCTCTCTGGCTAACTAGGGAACCCACTGCTTAAGCCTCAATAAAGCTTGCCTTG
AGTGCTTCAAGTAGTGTGTGCCCGTCTGTTGTGTGACTCTGGTAACTAGAGATCCCTCAGACCCTTTTAG
TCAGTGTGGAAAATCTCTAGCAGTGGCGCCCGAACAGGGACTTGAAAGCGAAAGGGAAACCAGAGGAGCT
CTCTCGACGCAGGACTCGGCTTGCTGAAGCGCGCACGGCAAGAGGCGAGGGGCGGCGACTGGTGAGTACG
CCAAAAATTTTGACTAGCGGAGGCTAGAAGGAGAGAGATGGGTGCGAGAGCGTCAGTATTAAGCGGGGGA
GAATTAGATCGCGATGGGAAAAAATTCGGTTAAGGCCAGGGGGAAAGAAAAAATATAAATTAAAACATAT
AGTATGGGCAAGCAGGGAGCTAGAACGATTCGCAGTTAATCCTGGCCTGTTAGAAACATCAGAAGGCTGT
AGACAAATACTGGGACAGCTACAACCATCCCTTCAGACAGGATCAGAAGAACTTAGATCATTATATAATA
CAGTAGCAACCCTCTATTGTGTGCATCAAAGGATAGAGATAAAAGACACCAAGGAAGCTTTAGACAAGAT
AGAGGAAGAGCAAAACAAAAGTAAGACCACCGCACAGCAAGCGGCCGCTGATCTTCAGACCTGGAGGAGG
AGATATGAGGGACAATTGGAGAAGTGAATTATATAAATATAAAGTAGTAAAAATTGAACCATTAGGAGTA
GCACCCACCAAGGCAAAGAGAAGAGTGGTGCAGAGAGAAAAAAGAGCAGTGGGAATAGGAGCTTTGTTCC
TTGGGTTCTTGGGAGCAGCAGGAAGCACTATGGGCGCAGCGTCAATGACGCTGACGGTACAGGCCAGACA
ATTATTGTCTGGTATAGTGCAGCAGCAGAACAATTTGCTGAGGGCTATTGAGGCGCAACAGCATCTGTTG
CAACTCACAGTCTGGGGCATCAAGCAGCTCCAGGCAAGAATCCTGGCTGTGGAAAGATACCTAAAGGATC
AACAGCTCCTGGGGATTTGGGGTTGCTCTGGAAAACTCATTTGCACCACTGCTGTGCCTTGGAATGCTAG
TTGGAGTAATAAATCTCTGGAACAGATTTGGAATCACACGACCTGGATGGAGTGGGACAGAGAAATTAAC
AATTACACAAGCTTAATACACTCCTTAATTGAAGAATCGCAAAACCAGCAAGAAAAGAATGAACAAGAAT
TATTGGAATTAGATAAATGGGCAAGTTTGTGGAATTGGTTTAACATAACAAATTGGCTGTGGTATATAAA
ATTATTCATAATGATAGTAGGAGGCTTGGTAGGTTTAAGAATAGTTTTTGCTGTACTTTCTATAGTGAAT
AGAGTTAGGCAGGGATATTCACCATTATCGTTTCAGACCCACCTCCCAACCCCGAGGGGACCCAGAGAGG
GCCTATTTCCCATGATTCCTTCATATTTGCATATACGATACAAGGCTGTTAGAGAGATAATTAGAATTAA
TTTGACTGTAAACACAAAGATATTAGTACAAAATACGTGACGTAGAAAGTAATAATTTCTTGGGTAGTTT
GCAGTTTTAAAATTATGTTTTAAAATGGACTATCATATGCTTACCGTAACTTGAAAGTATTTCGATTTCT
TGGCTTTATATATCTTGTGGAAAGGACGAAACACCGAGAGGGACCACAGGTCGTCGGTTTTAGAGCTAGA
AATAGCAAGTTAAAATAAGGCTAGTCCGTTATCAACTTGAAAAAGTGGCACCGAGTCGGTGCTTTTTTAA
GCTTGGCGTAACTAGATCTTGAGACAAATGGCAGTATTCATCCACAATTTTAAAAGAAAAGGGGGGATTG
GGGGGTACAGTGCAGGGGAAAGAATAGTAGACATAATAGCAACAGACATACAAACTAAAGAATTACAAAA
ACAAATTACAAAAATTCAAAATTTTCGGGTTTATTACAGGGACAGCAGAGATCCACTTTGGCGCCGGCTC
GAGGGGG
Features (pLannotate 1.2.2; 29 found; start..end, strand, type, name):
     14..80      +  CDS            small t antigen (fragment): SV40 (simian virus 40) small t antigen
    106..317     +  promoter       EF-1α core promoter: core promoter for human elongation factor EF-1α
    318..1256    +  intron         EF-1α intron A: intron upstream of the start codon of human EF-1α
   1278..1877    +  CDS            PuroR (fragment): puromycin N-acetyltransferase; pac from Streptomyces; confers resistance to puromycin
   1893..2481    +  misc_feature   WPRE: woodchuck hepatitis virus posttranscriptional regulatory element
   2532..2551    +  misc_feature   cPPT/CTS (fragment): central polypurine tract and central termination sequence of HIV-1
   2553..2786    +  LTR            3' LTR (ΔU3): self-inactivating 3' long terminal repeat (LTR) from HIV-1
   2864..2985    +  polyA_signal   SV40 poly(A) signal: SV40 polyadenylation signal
   3025..3160    +  rep_origin     SV40 ori: SV40 origin of replication
   3181..3199    -  promoter       T7 promoter: promoter for bacteriophage T7 RNA polymerase
   3207..3362    +  CDS            lacZα (fragment): LacZα fragment of β-galactosidase; lacZ fragment
   3367..3795    +  rep_origin     f1 ori (sequence partly withheld): f1 bacteriophage origin of replication; arrow indicates direction of (+) strand synthesis
   3848..3952    +  promoter       AmpR promoter: bla
   3953..4813    +  CDS            AmpR: β-lactamase; bla; confers resistance to ampicillin, carbenicillin, and related antibiotics
   4984..5572    +  rep_origin     ori: high-copy-number ColE1/pMB1/pBR322/pUC origin of replication
   5755..5847    +  CDS            lacI (fragment): lac repressor; lacI; The lac repressor binds to the lac operator to inhibit transcription in E. coli. This inhibition can be relieved by adding lactose or isopropyl-β-D-thiogalactopyranoside (IPTG).
   5860..5881    +  protein_bind   CAP binding site: CAP binding activates transcription in the presence of cAMP. E. coli catabolite activator protein
   5896..5926    +  promoter       lac promoter: promoter for the E. coli lac operon
   5934..5950    +  protein_bind   lac operator: The lac repressor binds to the lac operator to inhibit transcription in E. coli. This inhibition can be relieved by adding lactose or isopropyl-β-D-thiogalactopyranoside (IPTG). lac repressor encoded by lacI
   5995..6013    +  promoter       T3 promoter: promoter for bacteriophage T3 RNA polymerase
   6041..6267    +  promoter       RSV promoter: Rous sarcoma virus enhancer/promoter
   6268..6448    +  LTR            5' LTR (truncated): truncated 5' long terminal repeat (LTR) from HIV-1
   6495..6620    +  misc_feature   HIV-1 Ψ: packaging signal of human immunodeficiency virus type 1
   6604..6967    +  CDS            HIV-1 gag (fragment): gag protein from human immunodeficiency virus 1; gag
   7113..7346    +  misc_feature   RRE: The Rev response element (RRE) of HIV-1 allows for Rev-dependent mRNA export from the nucleus to the cytoplasm.
   7723..7749    +  CDS            Rev (fragment): human immunodeficiency virus 1 (HIV-1) Rev protein; rev; enhances nuclear export of unspliced and incompletely spliced viral mRNAs
   7753..7993    +  promoter       U6 promoter: RNA polymerase III promoter for human U6 snRNA
   8023..8098    +  misc_RNA       gRNA scaffold: guide RNA scaffold for the Streptococcus pyogenes CRISPR/Cas9 system
   8154..8271    +  misc_feature   cPPT/CTS: central polypurine tract and central termination sequence of HIV-1
