[The description below was written by a language model from this plasmid's Addgene catalogue record and pLannotate feature annotations shown in this document.]
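Description:
TTBK1 gRNA (BRDN0001146632) is a third-generation lentiviral CRISPR guide plasmid built on the lentiGuide-Puro backbone and designed to deliver a single guide RNA against human TTBK1 (designed against the NM_032538.1 transcript) into mammalian cells. In bacteria it is maintained as a high-copy plasmid through a ColE1/pUC-type origin and selected with ampicillin via the β-lactamase gene. An f1 origin, an SV40 origin and poly(A) signal, and remnants of lac and T7/T3 elements are also present in the backbone.

The lentiviral transfer cassette begins with an RSV promoter fused to a truncated HIV-1 5' LTR, which makes genomic RNA production Tat-independent, followed by the Ψ packaging signal, a gag fragment and the Rev response element. Within the provirus, a human U6 RNA polymerase III promoter drives the TTBK1-specific spacer joined to the Streptococcus pyogenes Cas9 guide RNA scaffold. A cPPT/CTS element, which aids nuclear import of the viral genome, lies downstream of the guide cassette. It is followed by an EF-1α core promoter with its intron A expressing puromycin N-acetyltransferase, so that transduced cells can be selected with puromycin. A WPRE enhances transcript expression, and the ΔU3 3' LTR renders the integrated vector self-inactivating.

The plasmid does not encode Cas9, so it is intended for use with a separate Cas9 vector such as lentiCas9-Blast or in cells that already express Cas9. It is an individual clone from a human kinome gRNA collection, made for Cas9-mediated targeting of TTBK1, and it comes from work on optimised sgRNA design.
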