Addgene plasmid #75802: TTBK1 gRNA (BRDN0001146632)
Purpose: 3rd generation lentiviral gRNA plasmid targeting human TTBK1
Depositing lab: John Doench & David Root. Depositing organization: Broad Institute. Publication: Optimized sgRNA design to maximize activity and minimize off-target effects of CRISPR-Cas9. Doench JG, Fusi N, Sullender M, Hegde M, Vaimberg EW, Donovan KF, Smith I, Tothova Z, Wilen C, Orchard R, Virgin HW, Listgarten J, Root DE. Nat Biotechnol. 2016 Jan 18. doi: 10.1038/nbt.3437. PubMed 26780180.
Backbone
  Vector backbone: lentiGuide-Puro
  Backbone manufacturer: Zhang Lab (Addgene plasmid # 52963)
  Vector type: Mammalian Expression, Lentiviral, CRISPR
  Selectable markers: Puromycin
Growth in bacteria
  Bacterial resistance: Ampicillin, 100 μg/mL
  Growth temperature: 37°C
  Growth strain: DH5alpha
  Copy number: High Copy
Gene/Insert
  Gene/Insert name: TTBK1 (alt names: TTBK1; NM_032538.1)
  gRNA/shRNA sequence: AGAGGGACCACAGGTCGTCG
  Species: H. sapiens (human)
  Entrez Gene: TTBK1 (a.k.a. BDTK, KIAA1855, RP3-330M21.4)
  Promoter: hU6
  Cloning method: Unknown
  Sequencing primers: 5′ U6-F; 3′ pS2-R
Terms and licenses: Academic/Nonprofit Terms; Industry Terms: Not Available to Industry
Depositor comments: The gRNA was designed to target the following Genbank reference sequence(s): NM_032538.1. Note that this plasmid does NOT contain Cas9. It should be used in conjunction with lentiCas9-Blast (Addgene #52962) or otherwise with cell lines already expressing Cas9. Browse the full kinome gRNA library at http://www.addgene.org/pooled-library/broadgpp-human-kinome/ or visit http://www.broadinstitute.org/rnai/public/ for detailed protocols and information.
How to cite: TTBK1 gRNA (BRDN0001146632) was a gift from John Doench & David Root (Addgene plasmid # 75802 ; http://n2t.net/addgene:75802 ; RRID:Addgene_75802)
