>Addgene plasmid #75802 | TTBK1 gRNA (BRDN0001146632) | depositor partial sequence | sequence record 143262 | Target Sequence
AGAGGGACCACAGGTCGTCG
