>Addgene plasmid #75802 | TTBK1 gRNA (BRDN0001146632) | addgene partial sequence | sequence record 184595 | hU6-F
TGACGTAGAAAGTAATAATTTCTTGGGTAGTTTGCAGTTTTAAAATTATGTTTTAAAATGGACTATCATA
TGCTTACCGTAACTTGAAAGTATTTCGATTTCTTGGCTTTATATATCTTGTGGAAAGGACGAAACACCGA
GAGGGACCACAGGTCGTCGGTTTTAGAGCTAGAAATAGCAAGTTAAAATAAGGCTAGTCCGTTATCAACT
TGAAAAAGTGGCACCGAGTCGGTGCTTTTTTAAGCTTGGCGTAACTAGATCTTGAGACAAATGGCAGTAT
TCATCCACAATTTTAAAAGAAAAGGGGGGATTGGGGGGTACAGTGCAGGGGAAAGAATAGTAGACATAAT
AGCAACAGACATACAAACTAAAGAATTACAAAAACAAATTACAAAAATTCAAAATTTTCGGGTTTATTAC
AGGGACAGCAGAGATCCACTTTGGCGCCGGCTCGAGGGGGCCCGGGTGCAAAGATGGATAAAGTTTTAAA
CAGAGAGGAATCTTTGCAGCTAATGGACCTTCTAGGTCTTGAAAGGAGTGGGAATTGGCTCCGGTGCCCG
TCAGTGGGCA
